>Addgene plasmid #233192 | pMXs-NIL (with mNgn2x3HA) | addgene full sequence | sequence record 463024 | Addgene NGS Result
TCGGCGACACAGTGTGGGTCCGCCGACACCAGACTAAGAACCTAGAACCTCGCTGGAAAGGACCTTACAC
AGTCCTGCTGACCACCCCCACCGCCCTCAAAGTAGACGGCATCGCAGCTTGGATACACGCCGCCCACGTG
AAGGCTGCCGACCCCGGGGGTGGACCATCCTCTAGACTGCCGGATCTAGCTAGTTAATCGACGGTATCGA
TAAGCTATCAAACAAGTTTGTACAAAAAAGCAGGCTCCACCATGGGAACCAATTCAGTCGACTGGATCCG
GTACTACTGCCACCATGTTCGTCAAATCTGAGACTCTGGAGTTGAAGGAGGAAGAGGAGGTACTGATGCT
GCTGGGCTCGGCTTCCCCGGCCTCGGCGACCCTGACCCCGATGTCCTCCAGCGCGGACGAGGAGGAGGAC
GAGGAGCTGCGCCGGCCGGGCTCCGCGCGTGGGCAGCGTGGAGCGGAAGCCGGGCAGGGGGTGCAGGGCA
GTCCGGCGTCGGGTGCCGGGGGTTGCCGGCCAGGGCGGCTGCTGGGCCTGATGCACGAGTGCAAGCGTCG
CCCGTCGCGCTCACGGGCCGTCTCCCGAGGTGCCAAGACGGCGGAGACGGTGCAGCGCATCAAGAAGACC
CGCAGGCTCAAGGCCAACAACCGCGAGCGCAACCGCATGCACAACCTAAACGCCGCGCTGGACGCGCTGC
GCGAGGTGCTGCCCACCTTCCCCGAGGATGCCAAGCTCACGAAGATCGAGACGCTGCGCTTCGCCCACAA
TTACATCTGGGCGCTCACCGAGACTCTGCGCCTGGCGGACCACTGCGCCGGCGCCGGTGGCCTCCAGGGG
GCGCTCTTCACGGAGGCGGTGCTCCTGAGCCCGGGAGCTGCGCTCGGCGCCAGCGGGGACAGCCCTTCTC
CACCTTCCTCCTGGAGCTGCACCAACAGCCCGGCGTCATCCTCCAACTCCACGTCCCCATACAGCTGCAC
TTTATCGCCCGCTAGCCCCGGGTCAGACGTGGACTACTGGCAGCCCCCACCTCCGGAGAAGCATCGTTAT
GCGCCTCACCTGCCCCTCGCCAGGGACTGTATCGGGTCTGGCTCCGGATCAAGTGGTGGCAGCGGATCAG
GATATCCATACGATGTACCAGACTATGCGGGATCGGGTTACCCCTACGACGTCCCCGACTACGCCGGCTC
CGGCTACCCCTACGACGTCCCTGATTATGCTGGAAGCGGAGCTACTAACTTCAGCCTGCTGAAGCAGGCT
GGAGACGTGGAGGAGAACCCTGGACCTATGGGAGACATGGGCGATCCACCAAAAAAAAAACGTCTGATTT
CCCTGTGTGTTGGTTGCGGCAATCAAATTCACGACCAGTATATTCTGAGGGTTTCTCCGGATTTGGAGTG
GCATGCAGCATGTTTGAAATGTGCGGAGTGTAATCAGTATTTGGACGAAAGCTGTACGTGCTTTGTTAGG
GATGGGAAAACCTACTGTAAAAGAGATTATATCAGGTTGTACGGGATCAAATGCGCCAAGTGCAGCATAG
GCTTCAGCAAGAACGACTTCGTGATGCGCGCCCGCTCTAAGGTGTACCACATCGAGTGTTTCCGCTGTGT
AGCCTGCAGCCGACAGCTCATCCCGGGAGACGAATTCGCCCTGCGGGAGGATGGGCTTTTCTGCCGTGCA
GACCACGATGTGGTGGAGAGAGCCAGCCTGGGAGCTGGAGATCCTCTCAGTCCCTTGCATCCAGCGCGGC
CTCTGCAAATGGCAGCCGAACCCATCTCGGCTAGGCAGCCAGCTCTGCGGCCGCACGTCCACAAGCAGCC
GGAGAAGACCACCCGAGTGCGGACTGTGCTCAACGAGAAGCAGCTGCACACCTTGCGGACCTGCTATGCC
GCCAACCCTCGGCCAGATGCGCTCATGAAGGAGCAACTAGTGGAGATGACGGGCCTCAGTCCCAGAGTCA
TCCGAGTGTGGTTTCAAAACAAGCGGTGCAAGGACAAGAAACGCAGCATCATGATGAAGCAGCTCCAGCA
GCAGCAACCCAACGACAAAACTAATATCCAGGGGATGACAGGAACTCCCATGGTGGCTGCTAGTCCGGAG
AGACATGATGGTGGTTTACAGGCTAACCCAGTAGAGGTGCAAAGTTACCAGCCGCCCTGGAAAGTACTGA
GTGACTTCGCCTTGCAAAGCGACATAGATCAGCCTGCTTTTCAGCAACTGGTCAATTTTTCAGAAGGAGG
ACCAGGCTCTAATTCTACTGGCAGTGAAGTAGCATCGATGTCCTCGCAGCTCCCAGATACACCCAACAGC
ATGGTAGCCAGTCCTATTGAGGCAGGCAGTGGTGAGGGCAGAGGAAGTCTGCTAACATGCGGTGACGTCG
AGGAGAATCCTGGCCCAATGCTGCTAGAAGCAGAACTCGATTGCCACCGAGAGAGGCCCGGTGCCCCTGG
AGCTTCTGCCCTCTGTACCTTCAGCAGGACTCCAGAGATCCCGATGTGTGCAGGCTGTGACCAGCACATC
TTGGACCGTTTCATCCTTAAGGCTCTGGACCGACATTGGCACAGCAAGTGTCTCAAGTGCAGTGACTGCC
ACGTCCCTCTGGCTGAGCGCTGCTTCAGCCGCGGGGAGAGCGTCTACTGCAAAGACGACTTCTTTAAGCG
CTTCGGGACCAAGTGCGCCGCATGCCAGCTGGGCATCCCGCCCACGCAGGTGGTGCGCCGCGCCCAGGAC
TTCGTGTACCACCTGCATTGCTTCGCCTGCGTGGTCTGCAAGCGGCAGCTGGCCACGGGCGACGAGTTCT
ACCTCATGGAAGACAGCCGGCTGGTGTGCAAGGCGGACTACGAAACAGCCAAGCAGCGAGAAGCCGAGGC
CACAGCCAAGCGGCCGCGCACCACCATCACCGCCAAGCAGCTGGAGACGCTGAAGAGCGCCTACAACACT
TCGCCCAAGCCGGCGCGCCACGTGCGCGAGCAGCTCTCCTCCGAGACTGGCCTGGACATGCGAGTGGTGC
AGGTGTGGTTCCAGAATCGCCGGGCTAAGGAAAAGAGACTGAAGAAAGACGCTGGCCGGCAGCGCTGGGG
ACAGTATTTCCGCAATATGAAGCGCTCCCGCGGCAGTTCCAAGTCCGACAAGGACAGCATCCAGGAGGGA
CAAGACAGCGACGCCGAAGTCTCCTTCACTGATGAGCCGTCCATGGCTGACATGGGGCCTGCTAATGGCC
TGTACAGCAGCCTGGGAGAGCCTGCCCCTGCGTTGGGCCGGCCCGTAGGAGGCCTGGGCAGCTTTACCCT
GGATCACGGAGGCTTGACGGGTCCAGAGCAGTACCGAGAGCTACGCCCAGGCAGCCCCTATGGCATCCCC
CCATCTCCTGCAGCCCCCCAGAGCCTTCCTGGCCCCCAGCCTCTCCTCTCCAGCCTGGTATACCCAGACA
CCAACTTGAGCCTTGTCCCTTCAGGGCCCCCAGGTGGACCCCCACCCATGAGGGTGCTGGCTGGAAATGG
GCCCAGCTCCGACCTGTCCACAGAGAGCAGTTCTGGCTACCCAGACTTTCCTGCTAGCCCTGCTTCCTGG
CTGGATGAAGTAGACCATGCTCAGTTCTAACGCTGATATCTAGACCCAGCTTTCTTGTACAAAGTGGTTC
GATAGCTTATCGATAATCAACCTCTGGATTACAAAATTTGTGAAAGATTGACTGGTATTCTTAACTATGT
TGCTCCTTTTACGCTATGTGGATACGCTGCTTTAATGCCTTTGTATCATGCTATTGCTTCCCGTATGGCT
TTCATTTTCTCCTCCTTGTATAAATCCTGGTTGCTGTCTCTTTATGAGGAGTTGTGGCCCGTTGTCAGGC
AACGTGGCGTGGTGTGCACTGTGTTTGCTGACGCAACCCCCACTGGTTGGGGCATTGCCACCACCTGTCA
GCTCCTTTCCGGGACTTTCGCTTTCCCCCTCCCTATTGCCACGGCGGAACTCATCGCCGCCTGCCTTGCC
CGCTGCTGGACAGGGGCTCGGCTGTTGGGCACTGACAATTCCGTGGTGTTGTCGGGGAAATCATCGTCCT
TTCCTTGGCTGCTCGCCTGTGTTGCCACCTGGATTCTGCGCGGGACGTCCTTCTGCTACGTCCCTTCGGC
CCTCAATCCAGCGGACCTTCCTTCCCGCGGCCTGCTGCCGGCTCTGCGGCCTCTTCCGCGTCTTCGCCTT
CGCCCTCAGACGAGTCGGATCTCCCTTTGGGCCGCCTCCCCGCATCGATACCGTCGACGATAAAATAAAA
GATTTTATTTAGTCTCCAGAAAAAGGGGGGAATGAAAGACCCCACCTGTAGGTTTGGCAAGCTAGCTTAA
GTAACGCCATTTTGCAAGGCATGGAAAAATACATAACTGAGAATAGAGAAGTTCAGATCAAGGTCAGGAA
CAGATGGAACAGCTGAATATGGGCCAAACAGGATATCTGTGGTAAGCAGTTCCTGCCCCGGCTCAGGGCC
AAGAACAGATGGAACAGCTGAATATGGGCCAAACAGGATATCTGTGGTAAGCAGTTCCTGCCCCGGCTCA
GGGCCAAGAACAGATGGTCCCCAGATGCGGTCCAGCCCTCAGCAGTTTCTAGAGAACCATCAGATGTTTC
CAGGGTGCCCCAAGGACCTGAAATGACCCTGTGCCTTATTTGAACTAACCAATCAGTTCGCTTCTCGCTT
CTGTTCGCGCGCTTCTGCTCCCCGAGCTCAATAAAAGAGCCCACAACCCCTCACTCGGGGCGCCAGTCCT
CCGATTGACTGAGTCGCCCGGGTACCCGTGTATCCAATAAACCCTCTTGCAGTTGCATCCGACTTGTGGT
CTCGCTGTTCCTTGGGAGGGTCTCCTCTGAGTGATTGACTACCCGTCAGCGGGGGTCTTTCACATGCAGC
ATGTATCAAAATTAATTTGGTTTTTTTTCTTAAGTATTTACATTAAATGGCCATAGTTGCATTAATGAAT
CGGCCAACGCGCGGGGAGAGGCGGTTTGCGTATTGGGCGCTCTTCCGCTTCCTCGCTCACTGACTCGCTG
CGCTCGGTCGTTCGGCTGCGGCGAGCGGTATCAGCTCACTCAAAGGCGGTAATACGGTTATCCACAGAAT
CAGGGGATAACGCAGGAAAGAACATGTGAGCAAAAGGCCAGCAAAAGGCCAGGAACCGTAAAAAGGCCGC
GTTGCTGGCGTTTTTCCATAGGCTCCGCCCCCCTGACGAGCATCACAAAAATCGACGCTCAAGTCAGAGG
TGGCGAAACCCGACAGGACTATAAAGATACCAGGCGTTTCCCCCTGGAAGCTCCCTCGTGCGCTCTCCTG
TTCCGACCCTGCCGCTTACCGGATACCTGTCCGCCTTTCTCCCTTCGGGAAGCGTGGCGCTTTCTCATAG
CTCACGCTGTAGGTATCTCAGTTCGGTGTAGGTCGTTCGCTCCAAGCTGGGCTGTGTGCACGAACCCCCC
GTTCAGCCCGACCGCTGCGCCTTATCCGGTAACTATCGTCTTGAGTCCAACCCGGTAAGACACGACTTAT
CGCCACTGGCAGCAGCCACTGGTAACAGGATTAGCAGAGCGAGGTATGTAGGCGGTGCTACAGAGTTCTT
GAAGTGGTGGCCTAACTACGGCTACACTAGAAGAACAGTATTTGGTATCTGCGCTCTGCTGAAGCCAGTT
ACCTTCGGAAAAAGAGTTGGTAGCTCTTGATCCGGCAAACAAACCACCGCTGGTAGCGGTGGTTTTTTTG
TTTGCAAGCAGCAGATTACGCGCAGAAAAAAAGGATCTCAAGAAGATCCTTTGATCTTTTCTACGGGGTC
TGACGCTCAGTGGAACGAAAACTCACGTTAAGGGATTTTGGTCATGAGATTATCAAAAAGGATCTTCACC
TAGATCCTTTTGCGGCCGGCCGCAAATCAATCTAAAGTATATATGAGTAAACTTGGTCTGACAGTTACCA
ATGCTTAATCAGTGAGGCACCTATCTCAGCGATCTGTCTATTTCGTTCATCCATAGTTGCCTGACTCCCC
GTCGTGTAGATAACTACGATACGGGAGGGCTTACCATCTGGCCCCAGTGCTGCAATGATACCGCGAGACC
CACGCTCACCGGCTCCAGATTTATCAGCAATAAACCAGCCAGCCGGAAGGGCCGAGCGCAGAAGTGGTCC
TGCAACTTTATCCGCCTCCATCCAGTCTATTAATTGTTGCCGGGAAGCTAGAGTAAGTAGTTCGCCAGTT
AATAGTTTGCGCAACGTTGTTGCCATTGCTACAGGCATCGTGGTGTCACGCTCGTCGTTTGGTATGGCTT
CATTCAGCTCCGGTTCCCAACGATCAAGGCGAGTTACATGATCCCCCATGTTGTGCAAAAAAGCGGTTAG
CTCCTTCGGTCCTCCGATCGTTGTCAGAAGTAAGTTGGCCGCAGTGTTATCACTCATGGTTATGGCAGCA
CTGCATAATTCTCTTACTGTCATGCCATCCGTAAGATGCTTTTCTGTGACTGGTGAGTACTCAACCAAGT
CATTCTGAGAATAGTGTATGCGGCGACCGAGTTGCTCTTGCCCGGCGTCAATACGGGATAATACCGCGCC
ACATAGCAGAACTTTAAAAGTGCTCATCATTGGAAAACGTTCTTCGGGGCGAAAACTCTCAAGGATCTTA
CCGCTGTTGAGATCCAGTTCGATGTAACCCACTCGTGCACCCAACTGATCTTCAGCATCTTTTACTTTCA
CCAGCGTTTCTGGGTGAGCAAAAACAGGAAGGCAAAATGCCGCAAAAAAGGGAATAAGGGCGACACGGAA
ATGTTGAATACTCATACTCTTCCTTTTTCAATATTATTGAAGCATTTATCAGGGTTATTGTCTCATGAGC
GGATACATATTTGAATGTATTTAGAAAAATAAACAAATAGGGGTTCCGCGCACATTTCCCCGAAAAGTGC
CACCTGCATAATGAAAGACCCCACCTGTAGGTTTGGCAAGCTAGCTTAAGTAACGCCATTTTGCAAGGCA
TGGAAAAATACATAACTGAGAATAGAAAAGTTCAGATCAAGGTCAGGAACAGATGGAACAGCTGAATATG
GGCCAAACAGGATATCTGTGGTAAGCAGTTCCTGCCCCGGCTCAGGGCCAAGAACAGATGGAACAGCTGA
ATATGGGCCAAACAGGATATCTGTGGTAAGCAGTTCCTGCCCCGGCTCAGGGCCAAGAACAGATGGTCCC
CAGATGCGGTCCAGCCCTCAGCAGTTTCTAGAGAACCATCAGATGTTTCCAGGGTGCCCCAAGGACCTGA
AATGACCCTGTGCCTTATTTGAACTAACCAATCAGTTCGCTTCTCGCTTCTGTTCGCGCGCTTCTGCTCC
CCGAGCTCAATAAAAGAGCCCACAACCCCTCACTCGGCGCGCCAGTCCTCCGATTGACTGAGTCGCCCGG
GTACCCGTGTATCCAATAAACCCTCTTGCAGTTGCATCCGACTTGTGGTCTCGCTGTTCCTTGGGAGGGT
CTCCTCTGAGTGATTGACTACCCGTCAGCGGGGGTCTTTCATTTGGGGGCTCGTCCGGGATCGGGAGACC
CCTGCCCAGGGACCACCGACCCACCACCGGGAGGTAAGCTGGCCAGCAACTTATCTGTGTCTGTCCGATT
GTCTAGTGTCTATGACTGATTTTATGCGCCTGCGTCGGTACTAGTTAGCTAACTAGCTCTGTATCTGGCG
GACCCGTGGTGGAACTGACGAGTTCGGAACACCCGGCCGCAACCCTGGGAGACGTCCCAGGGACTTCGGG
GGCCGTTTTTGTGGCCCGACCTGAGTCCAAAAATCCCGATCGTTTTGGACTCTTTGGTGCACCCCCCTAA
TAGGAGGGATATGTGGTTCTGGTAGGAGACGAGAACCTAAAACAGTTCCCGCCTCCGTCTGAATTTTTGC
TTTCGGTTTGGGACCGAAGCCGCGCCGCGCGTCTTGTCTGCTGCAGCATCGTTCTGTGTTGTCTCTGTCT
GACTGTGTTTCTGTATTTGTCTGAAAATTAGGGCCAGACTGTTACCACTCCCTTAAGTTTGACCTTAGGT
CACTGGAAAGATGTCGAGCGGATCGCTCACAACCAGTCGGTAGATGTCAAGAAGAGACGTTGGGTTACCT
TCTGCTCTGCAGAATGGCCAACCTTTAACGTCGGATGGCCGCGAGACGGCACCTTTAACCGAGACCTCAT
CACCCAGGTTAAGATCAAGGTCTTTTCACCTGGCCCGCATGGACACCCAGACCAGGTCCCCTACATCGTG
ACCTGGGAAGCCTTGGCTTTTGACCCCCCTCCCTGGGTCAAGCCCTTTGTACACCCTAAGCCTCCGCCTC
CTCTTCCTCCATCCGCCCCGTCTCTCCCCCTTGAACCTCCTCGTTCGACCCCGCCTCGATCCTCCCTTTA
TCCAGCCCTCACTCCTTCTCTAGGCGCCCCCATATGGCCATATGAGATCTTATATGGGGCACCCCCGCCC
CTTGTAAACTTCCCTGACCCTGACATGACAAGAGTTACTAACAGCCCCTCTCTCCAAGCTCACTTACAGG
CTCTCTACTTAGTCCAGCACGAAGTCTGGAGACCTCTGGCGGCAGCCTACCAAGAACAACTGGACCGACC
GGTGGTACCTCACCCTTACCGAG
Features (pLannotate 1.2.2; 18 found; start..end, strand, type, name):
    198..216     -  misc_feature   MCS (fragment): pBluescript multiple cloning site
    222..246     +  protein_bind   attB1: mutant version of attB; recombination site for the Gateway® BP reaction BP Clonase™
    295..1083    +  CDS            Neurog2: NGN2_MOUSE - Also known as Ath4a, Atoh4, Ngn2. Experimental evidence at protein level: Swiss-Prot protein existence level 1. Transcriptional regulator. Involved in neuronal differentiation. Activates transcription by binding to the E box (5'- CANNTG-3'). From Mus musculus (Mouse).
   1288..2334    +  CDS            ISL1: ISL1_HUMAN - Experimental evidence at protein level: Swiss-Prot protein existence level 1. DNA-binding transcriptional activator. Recognizes and binds to the consensus octamer binding site 5'-ATAATTAA-3' in promoter of target genes. Plays a fundamental role in the gene regulatory network essential for retinal ganglion cell (RGC) differentiation. Cooperates with the transcription factor POU4F2 to achieve maximal levels of expression of RGC target genes and RGC fate specification in the developing retina. Involved in the specification of motor neurons in cooperation with LHX3 and LDB1. Binds to
   2398..3597    +  CDS            Lhx3: LHX3_MOUSE - Also known as Lim-3, Lim3, Plim. Experimental evidence at protein level: Swiss-Prot protein existence level 1. Required for the establishment of the specialized cells of the pituitary gland and the nervous system (By similarity). Involved in the development of interneurons and motor neurons in cooperation with LDB1 and ISL1. Acts as a transcriptional activator. Binds to and activates the promoter of the alpha-glycoprotein gene, and synergistically enhances transcription from the prolactin promoter in cooperation with Pou1f1/Pit-1. From Mus musculus (Mouse).
   3614..3638    -  protein_bind   attB2: mutant version of attB; recombination site for the Gateway® BP reaction BP Clonase™
   3655..4243    +  misc_feature   WPRE: woodchuck hepatitis virus posttranscriptional regulatory element
   4301..4422    +  LTR            3' LTR (ΔU3) (fragment): self-inactivating 3' long terminal repeat (LTR) from Moloney murine leukemia virus
   4423..4892    +  LTR            LTR: long terminal repeat from Moloney murine leukemia virus
   4958..5010    -  CDS            lacI (fragment): lac repressor; lacI; The lac repressor binds to the lac operator to inhibit transcription in E. coli. This inhibition can be relieved by adding lactose or isopropyl-β-D-thiogalactopyranoside (IPTG).
   5193..5781    -  rep_origin     ori: high-copy-number ColE1/pMB1/pBR322/pUC origin of replication
   5945..6805    -  CDS            AmpR: β-lactamase; bla; confers resistance to ampicillin, carbenicillin, and related antibiotics
   6806..6910    -  promoter       AmpR promoter: bla
   6940..7533    +  LTR            LTR: long terminal repeat from Moloney murine leukemia virus
   7596..7795    +  misc_feature   MMLV Ψ: packaging signal of Moloney murine leukemia virus (MMLV)
   7847..7935    +  misc_feature   MESV Ψ (fragment): packaging signal of murine embryonic stem cell virus
   8012..8428    +  CDS            gag (truncated): truncated Moloney murine leukemia virus (MMLV) gag gene lacking the start codon
   8438..179     +  misc_feature   pol region (across the origin): Moloney murine leukemia virus (MMLV) pol region containing the splice acceptor site
