[The description below was written by a language model from this plasmid's Addgene catalogue record and pLannotate feature annotations shown in this document.]
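Description:
pMXs-NIL (with mNgn2x3HA) is a Moloney murine leukemia virus-based retroviral expression plasmid built on the Gateway-adapted pMXs-gw backbone and intended for transducing mammalian cells. In bacteria it is maintained through a high-copy ColE1/pUC-type origin and selected with ampicillin via the β-lactamase gene and its own promoter. The viral portion comprises a 5' MMLV LTR followed by the Ψ packaging signal, a truncated gag segment lacking its start codon and a pol region carrying the splice acceptor. These elements allow the transcript to be packaged into particles when gag, pol and env are supplied in trans. No separate internal promoter is annotated, so expression presumably runs from the 5' LTR, as is usual for pMXs vectors. Downstream of the insert are a WPRE, which enhances transcript stability and expression, and the 3' LTR. Part of the 3' LTR region is annotated as resembling a ΔU3 fragment, but the adjoining stretch is annotated as a regular MMLV LTR.

The payload, flanked by attB1 and attB2 sites left from Gateway recombination, is a single polycistronic open reading frame encoding three mouse transcription factors: Neurog2 (Ngn2) carrying a C-terminal triple HA tag, then Isl1, then Lhx3. According to the insert name, P2A and T2A self-cleaving peptides separate the coding sequences, so that one transcript yields three separate proteins; the 2A and HA elements are not individually annotated but fit the gaps between the coding features. The annotation tool matched Isl1 to the human protein, whereas the catalogue lists the insert as mouse. The construct delivers this compact "NIL" cassette for direct reprogramming of cells into motor neurons, and the HA tag allows detection of Ngn2.
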