Addgene plasmid #233192: pMXs-NIL (with mNgn2x3HA)
Purpose: Retroviral expression of Ngn2x3HA, Isl1, and Lhx3 for motor neuron reprogramming
Depositing lab: Kate Galloway. Depositing organization: Massachusetts Institute of Technology. Publication: Compact transcription factor cassettes generate functional, engraftable motor neurons by direct conversion. Wang NB, Adewumi HO, Lende-Dorn BA, Beitz AM, O'Shea TM, Galloway KE. Cell Syst. 2025 Mar 10:101206. doi: 10.1016/j.cels.2025.101206. PubMed 40086435.
Backbone
  Vector backbone: pMXs-gw
  Vector type: Mammalian Expression, Retroviral
Growth in bacteria
  Bacterial resistance: Ampicillin, 100 μg/mL
  Growth temperature: 30°C
  Growth strain: NEB Stable
  Copy number: High Copy
Gene/Insert
  Gene/Insert name: mNgn2x3HA-P2A-Isl1-T2A-mLhx3
  Species: M. musculus (mouse)
  Entrez Gene: Neurog2 (a.k.a. Atoh4, Math4A, bHLHa8, ngn-2, ngn2); Isl1; Lhx3 (a.k.a. Lim3, P-LIM, mLIM3, mLim-3)
  Tag / fusion protein: x3HA (C terminal on insert)
  Cloning method: Gateway Cloning
Terms and licenses: Academic/Nonprofit Terms; Industry Terms: Not Available to Industry
How to cite: pMXs-NIL (with mNgn2x3HA) was a gift from Kate Galloway (Addgene plasmid # 233192 ; http://n2t.net/addgene:233192 ; RRID:Addgene_233192)
