>Addgene plasmid #233192 | pMXs-NIL (with mNgn2x3HA) | depositor partial sequence | sequence record 458768 | mNgn2x3HA
ATGTTCGTCAAATCTGAGACTCTGGAGTTGAAGGAGGAAGAGGAGGTACTGATGCTGCTGGGCTCGGCTT
CCCCGGCCTCGGCGACCCTGACCCCGATGTCCTCCAGCGCGGACGAGGAGGAGGACGAGGAGCTGCGCCG
GCCGGGCTCCGCGCGTGGGCAGCGTGGAGCGGAAGCCGGGCAGGGGGTGCAGGGCAGTCCGGCGTCGGGT
GCCGGGGGTTGCCGGCCAGGGCGGCTGCTGGGCCTGATGCACGAGTGCAAGCGTCGCCCGTCGCGCTCAC
GGGCCGTCTCCCGAGGTGCCAAGACGGCGGAGACGGTGCAGCGCATCAAGAAGACCCGCAGGCTCAAGGC
CAACAACCGCGAGCGCAACCGCATGCACAACCTAAACGCCGCGCTGGACGCGCTGCGCGAGGTGCTGCCC
ACCTTCCCCGAGGATGCCAAGCTCACGAAGATCGAGACGCTGCGCTTCGCCCACAATTACATCTGGGCGC
TCACCGAGACTCTGCGCCTGGCGGACCACTGCGCCGGCGCCGGTGGCCTCCAGGGGGCGCTCTTCACGGA
GGCGGTGCTCCTGAGCCCGGGAGCTGCGCTCGGCGCCAGCGGGGACAGCCCTTCTCCACCTTCCTCCTGG
AGCTGCACCAACAGCCCGGCGTCATCCTCCAACTCCACGTCCCCATACAGCTGCACTTTATCGCCCGCTA
GCCCCGGGTCAGACGTGGACTACTGGCAGCCCCCACCTCCGGAGAAGCATCGTTATGCGCCTCACCTGCC
CCTCGCCAGGGACTGTATCGGGTCTGGCTCCGGATCAAGTGGTGGCAGCGGATCAGGATATCCATACGAT
GTACCAGACTATGCGGGATCGGGTTACCCCTACGACGTCCCCGACTACGCCGGCTCCGGCTACCCCTACG
ACGTCCCTGATTATGCT
