>Addgene plasmid #233192 | pMXs-NIL (with mNgn2x3HA) | depositor partial sequence | sequence record 458769 | Isl1
ATGGGAGACATGGGCGATCCACCAAAAAAAAAACGTCTGATTTCCCTGTGTGTTGGTTGCGGCAATCAAA
TTCACGACCAGTATATTCTGAGGGTTTCTCCGGATTTGGAGTGGCATGCAGCATGTTTGAAATGTGCGGA
GTGTAATCAGTATTTGGACGAAAGCTGTACGTGCTTTGTTAGGGATGGGAAAACCTACTGTAAAAGAGAT
TATATCAGGTTGTACGGGATCAAATGCGCCAAGTGCAGCATAGGCTTCAGCAAGAACGACTTCGTGATGC
GCGCCCGCTCTAAGGTGTACCACATCGAGTGTTTCCGCTGTGTAGCCTGCAGCCGACAGCTCATCCCGGG
AGACGAATTCGCCCTGCGGGAGGATGGGCTTTTCTGCCGTGCAGACCACGATGTGGTGGAGAGAGCCAGC
CTGGGAGCTGGAGATCCTCTCAGTCCCTTGCATCCAGCGCGGCCTCTGCAAATGGCAGCCGAACCCATCT
CGGCTAGGCAGCCAGCTCTGCGGCCGCACGTCCACAAGCAGCCGGAGAAGACCACCCGAGTGCGGACTGT
GCTCAACGAGAAGCAGCTGCACACCTTGCGGACCTGCTATGCCGCCAACCCTCGGCCAGATGCGCTCATG
AAGGAGCAACTAGTGGAGATGACGGGCCTCAGTCCCAGAGTCATCCGAGTGTGGTTTCAAAACAAGCGGT
GCAAGGACAAGAAACGCAGCATCATGATGAAGCAGCTCCAGCAGCAGCAACCCAACGACAAAACTAATAT
CCAGGGGATGACAGGAACTCCCATGGTGGCTGCTAGTCCGGAGAGACATGATGGTGGTTTACAGGCTAAC
CCAGTAGAGGTGCAAAGTTACCAGCCGCCCTGGAAAGTACTGAGTGACTTCGCCTTGCAAAGCGACATAG
ATCAGCCTGCTTTTCAGCAACTGGTCAATTTTTCAGAAGGAGGACCAGGCTCTAATTCTACTGGCAGTGA
AGTAGCATCGATGTCCTCGCAGCTCCCAGATACACCCAACAGCATGGTAGCCAGTCCTATTGAGGCA
